Addgene plasmid #239360: pPOTv7-hyg-OsAID (p5110)
Purpose: pPOTv7 based plasmid template for addition of a Rice Auxin Inducible Degradation (AID) domain to genes in trypanosomes with selection using hygromycin
Depositing lab: Mark Carrington. Depositing organization: University of Cambridge. Publication: An auxin-inducible degron system for trypanosomes. Alexandra Klein, Alice McDowell, Christian R S Reis, Rodrigo Pontes de Lima, Danielle M N Moura, Janaina de Freitas Nascimento, Osvaldo P de Melo Neto, Mark Carrington. bioRxiv 2025.06.17.660065 10.1101/2025.06.17.660065.
Backbone
  Vector backbone: pPOTv7-puro
  Backbone manufacturer: n/a
  Backbone size w/o insert (bp): 6076
  Total vector size (bp): 6787
  Vector type: bacterial
  Selectable markers: Hygromycin
Growth in bacteria
  Bacterial resistance: Ampicillin, 100 μg/mL
  Growth temperature: 37°C
  Growth strain: NEB Stable
  Copy number: High Copy
Gene/Insert 1
  Gene/Insert name: Rice Auxin Inducible Degradation domain (alt name: AID)
  Species: Rice
  Insert size (bp): 708
  Promoter: none
  Cloning method: Restriction Enzyme; 5′ cloning site HindIII (not destroyed); 3′ cloning site BamHI (not destroyed)
  Sequencing primers: 5′ GCGATAGCTTAGCTATCAG; 3′ AGTGCACGTACACAGCGGC
Gene/Insert 2
  Gene/Insert name: Auxin Inducible Degradation domain (alt name: AID)
  Species: Rice
  Insert size (bp): 711
Terms and licenses: Academic/Nonprofit Terms; Industry Terms: Not Available to Industry
How to cite: pPOTv7-hyg-OsAID (p5110) was a gift from Mark Carrington (Addgene plasmid # 239360 ; http://n2t.net/addgene:239360 ; RRID:Addgene_239360)
