[The description below was written by a language model from this plasmid's Addgene catalogue record and pLannotate feature annotations shown in this document.]
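Description:
pPOTv7-hyg-OsAID (p5110) is a 6,787 bp bacterial plasmid derived from the pPOTv7 series (the record lists pPOTv7-puro as its backbone). It serves as a template for adding a rice auxin-inducible degradation (AID) domain to genes in trypanosomes, not as an expression vector in its own right. In E. coli it is maintained at high copy number through a ColE1/pUC-type origin and selected with ampicillin via the β-lactamase gene and its promoter. The rest of the backbone is standard cloning-vector material: an f1 phage origin, lacZα and lacI fragments, the lac promoter, operator and CAP site, a bom fragment, and flanking T7 and SP6 phage promoters.

The payload is a degron coding sequence of about 700 bp, which the annotation identifies as matching rice (Oryza sativa japonica) IAA11, an Aux/IAA protein. It was cloned between retained HindIII and BamHI sites, and the record lists no promoter for it, which fits a tag intended to be fused to a target gene. The feature table places the degron between two full-length copies of the hygromycin phosphotransferase gene (hph), all three in the same orientation. This would allow either a marker-then-tag or a tag-then-marker segment to be taken from the one template, suiting tagging at either end of a gene, although the record does not state this explicitly. The catalogue lists two AID inserts (708 and 711 bp), but only one IAA11 feature is annotated. The intervening regions, which may carry trypanosome processing signals, are unannotated. Hygromycin selects modified trypanosomes, and tagged proteins can then be depleted with auxin as part of an auxin-inducible degron system.
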