Features (pLannotate 1.2.2; 15 found; start..end, strand, type, name):
    171..1193    +  CDS            hph: KHYB_ECOLX - Experimental evidence at protein level: Swiss-Prot protein existence level 1. The aminoglycoside phosphotransferases achieve inactivation of their antibiotic substrates by phosphorylation. Only phosphorylates hygromycin and closely related compounds such as demethyl analogs and destomycin. From Escherichia coli.
   1593..2291    +  CDS            IAA11: IAA11_ORYSJ - Experimental evidence at transcript level: Swiss-Prot protein existence level 2. Aux/IAA proteins are short-lived transcriptional factors that function as repressors of early auxin response genes at low auxin concentrations. From Oryza sativa subsp. japonica (Rice).
   2694..3716    +  CDS            hph: KHYB_ECOLX - Experimental evidence at protein level: Swiss-Prot protein existence level 1. The aminoglycoside phosphotransferases achieve inactivation of their antibiotic substrates by phosphorylation. Only phosphorylates hygromycin and closely related compounds such as demethyl analogs and destomycin. From Escherichia coli.
   3912..3930    -  promoter       SP6 promoter: promoter for bacteriophage SP6 RNA polymerase
   3972..3988    -  protein_bind   lac operator: The lac repressor binds to the lac operator to inhibit transcription in E. coli. This inhibition can be relieved by adding lactose or isopropyl-β-D-thiogalactopyranoside (IPTG). lac repressor encoded by lacI
   3996..4026    -  promoter       lac promoter: promoter for the E. coli lac operon
   4041..4062    -  protein_bind   CAP binding site: CAP binding activates transcription in the presence of cAMP. E. coli catabolite activator protein
   4075..4167    -  CDS            lacI (fragment): lac repressor; lacI; The lac repressor binds to the lac operator to inhibit transcription in E. coli. This inhibition can be relieved by adding lactose or isopropyl-β-D-thiogalactopyranoside (IPTG).
   4350..4938    -  rep_origin     ori: high-copy-number ColE1/pMB1/pBR322/pUC origin of replication
   5109..5969    -  CDS            AmpR: β-lactamase; bla; confers resistance to ampicillin, carbenicillin, and related antibiotics
   5970..6074    -  promoter       AmpR promoter: bla
   6101..6151    +  misc_feature   bom (fragment): basis of mobility region from pBR322
   6152..6607    -  rep_origin     f1 ori (sequence partly withheld): f1 bacteriophage origin of replication; arrow indicates direction of (+) strand synthesis
   6611..6768    -  CDS            lacZα (fragment): LacZα fragment of β-galactosidase; lacZ fragment
   6771..2       +  promoter       T7 promoter (across the origin): promoter for bacteriophage T7 RNA polymerase
>Addgene plasmid #239360 | pPOTv7-hyg-OsAID (p5110) | addgene full sequence | sequence record 478808 | Addgene NGS Result
GGGCGAATTGGGCCCGTATAATGCAGACCTGCTGCAAGCTAGGGGCACAGCAAGGTCTTCTGAAATTCAT
GTTTTTTTTTTTTTTACTCTGCATTGCAGTCTCCGCTCTTATTTAGTTTTGCTTTACGTAAGGTCTCGTT
GCTGCCATAAAATAAGCTCTAGTGGAATTCATGAAAAAGCCTGAACTCACCGCGACGTCTGTCGAGAAGT
TTCTGATCGAAAAGTTCGACAGCGTCTCCGACCTGATGCAGCTCTCGGAGGGCGAAGAATCTCGTGCTTT
CAGCTTCGATGTAGGAGGGCGTGGATATGTCCTGCGGGTAAATAGCTGCGCCGATGGTTTCTACAAAGAT
CGTTATGTTTATCGGCACTTTGCATCGGCCGCGCTCCCGATTCCGGAAGTGCTTGACATTGGGGAATTTA
GCGAGAGCCTGACCTATTGCATCTCCCGCCGTGCACAGGGTGTCACGTTGCAAGACCTGCCTGAAACCGA
ACTGCCCGCTGTTCTGCAGCCGGTCGCGGAGGCAATGGATGCGATCGCTGCGGCCGATCTTAGCCAGACG
AGCGGGTTCGGCCCATTCGGACCGCAAGGAATCGGTCAATACACTACATGGCGTGATTTTATATGCGCGA
TTGCTGATCCCCATGTGTATCACTGGCAAACTGTGATGGACGACACCGTCAGTGCGTCCGTCGCGCAGGC
TCTCGATGAGCTGATGCTTTGGGCCGAGGACTGCCCCGAAGTCCGGCACCTCGTGCACGCGGATTTCGGC
TCCAACAATGTCCTGACGGACAATGGCCGCATAACAGCGGTCATTGACTGGAGCGAGGCGATGTTCGGGG
ATTCCCAATACGAGGTCGCCAACATCTTCTTCTGGAGGCCGTGGTTGGCTTGTATGGAGCAGCAGACGCG
CTACTTCGAGCGGAGGCATCCGGAGCTTGCAGGATCGCCTCGGCTCCGGGCGTATATGCTCCGCATTGGT
CTTGACCAACTCTATCAGAGCTTGGTTGACGGCAATTTCGATGATGCAGCTTGGGCGCAGGGTCGATGCG
ACGCAATCGTCCGATCCGGAGCCGGGACTGTCGGGCGTACACAAATCGCCCGCAGAAGCGCGGCCGTCTG
GACCGATGGCTGTGTAGAAGTACTCGCCGATAGTGGAAACCGACGCCCCAGCACTCGTCCGAGGGCAAAG
GAATAGCCATGGTGCCCATTTAGTTGGCCTTTCCCTTGTCTCGTGTCTTTTCCGTGGAAAGGTTCCCGGA
GTAATCTGATGGCACAGCAGGGAGGTGCGCCTGCAGGTTGGTTAGGAAGGGGGGATGATGTAAAAGAAGA
AAATGGGGGGATTCGAGCCCCACGCGTTGCTCAAGCTGTGTAGCGCAGGCGTTTCCTTACATATTTCTCT
AACAGGCACGGAAGCCTAACAAATACACTTGGCTTATTTTTTTGCCCCCTCATGTCTTGTACAAATATTT
GCGATAGCTTAGCTATCAGCCACATTAATCAAACAAGTATACCAACAAGCCCGAAAACAGAAACTCAACT
GCAACGGGTACCTATGGGTTCTGGTAGTGGTTCCGGTTCCGGTTCTAAGCTTATGGCCGGCCTGGGCTTC
GATGAGACAGAGCTGAGACTTGGACTTCCCGGCGCTGGCGAACTGGCCGCTAGATCTTCTGGCAAGAGAG
GCTTCGCCGAGACAATCGACCTGAAGCTGAAGCTGCAGCCTGCTGCTCCAGCTGCTGTGTCTGGCGAAGA
AGGCGCCCAAGAGGACAAAGAAGATGCCGACGCAGCCGCCGCTGCCGCCGATGAGAAAATGAGCATGAAG
AGAAGCGCCAGCCAGAGCAGCGTGGTCACAGCTGAACCCGATCCTGACAAGCCCAGAGCACCTAAGGCTC
AGGTTGTCGGATGGCCTCCTGTGCGGAGCTTCAGAAAGAATGTGCTGGCCGAGAAGTGCAAGGCTGCCGC
TCTGGTTAAGGTTTCCATGGATGGCGCCCCTTACCTGCGGAAGATCGACGTGGCCATGTACAAGAGCTAC
CCCGAGCTGAGCATGGCCTTCCAGAATATGTTCACCAGCTTCACCATCGGCAAGTGCGGCTCTCACCAGC
AGCTGAAAGAGAGCAACAAGCTGCGGGACGACCTGGAATACGTGCCCACCTACGAGGACAAGGACGGCGA
TTGGATGCTTGTGGGAGATGTGCCCTGGGAAATGTTCGTGGAAAGCTGCAAGCGGCTGCGGATCATGAAG
GGCTCTGAGGCCATTGGACTGGCCCCTAGAGCCGTGGAAAAGTGCAAGTCTGGATCCGGATCAGGATCTG
GATCAGGATCGGGTAGTTAAGAGCTCCGCTGCGCTTAAATGTCTTTCATTATAATCAATGTATAACCTTT
ATGTAGTATTTCAATCTATGCCGCTGTGTACGTGCACTGCGGTGCCTATCCTTCGGCATTAGAGAGTCAC
TGTTTGTGTAGATCGTAGCTGCATGTCTGACATCTGGTTCATTAGTGCCGTTTTGAGTCTGCACTGTTGT
GCAACTTGATATTCATCACTGCACACCAACCGTGTGTTTCCTCCTTTGGGTGCACCCTTTAATCCTTGTC
TTCTCCTTTTTTGTCTCTTTCCCCCTCGAAAAGGTGTCAAACTACTGCCGCATAAACTACGGTTATCCCA
AATTTAAGAGAAAGCAATAAAGCATCAGCTAGCATGAAAAAGCCTGAACTCACCGCGACGTCTGTCGAGA
AGTTTCTGATCGAAAAGTTCGACAGCGTCTCCGACCTGATGCAGCTCTCGGAGGGCGAAGAATCTCGTGC
TTTCAGCTTCGATGTAGGAGGGCGTGGATATGTCCTGCGGGTAAATAGCTGCGCCGATGGTTTCTACAAA
GATCGTTATGTTTATCGGCACTTTGCATCGGCCGCGCTCCCGATTCCGGAAGTGCTTGACATTGGGGAAT
TTAGCGAGAGCCTGACCTATTGCATCTCCCGCCGTGCACAGGGTGTCACGTTGCAAGACCTGCCTGAAAC
CGAACTGCCCGCTGTTCTGCAGCCGGTCGCGGAGGCAATGGATGCGATCGCTGCGGCCGATCTTAGCCAG
ACGAGCGGGTTCGGCCCATTCGGACCGCAAGGAATCGGTCAATACACTACATGGCGTGATTTTATATGCG
CGATTGCTGATCCCCATGTGTATCACTGGCAAACTGTGATGGACGACACCGTCAGTGCGTCCGTCGCGCA
GGCTCTCGATGAGCTGATGCTTTGGGCCGAGGACTGCCCCGAAGTCCGGCACCTCGTGCACGCGGATTTC
GGCTCCAACAATGTCCTGACGGACAATGGCCGCATAACAGCGGTCATTGACTGGAGCGAGGCGATGTTCG
GGGATTCCCAATACGAGGTCGCCAACATCTTCTTCTGGAGGCCGTGGTTGGCTTGTATGGAGCAGCAGAC
GCGCTACTTCGAGCGGAGGCATCCGGAGCTTGCAGGATCGCCTCGGCTCCGGGCGTATATGCTCCGCATT
GGTCTTGACCAACTCTATCAGAGCTTGGTTGACGGCAATTTCGATGATGCAGCTTGGGCGCAGGGTCGAT
GCGACGCAATCGTCCGATCCGGAGCCGGGACTGTCGGGCGTACACAAATCGCCCGCAGAAGCGCGGCCGT
CTGGACCGATGGCTGTGTAGAAGTACTCGCCGATAGTGGAAACCGACGCCCCAGCACTCGTCCGAGGGCA
AAGGAATAGCTCGAGTGCCCATTTAGTTGGCTTTTCCCTTGTCTCGTGTCTTTTCCGTGGAAAGGTTCCC
GGAGTAATCTGATGGCACAGCAGGGAGGTGCGCCTGCAGGTTGGTTAGGAAGGGGGGATGATGTAAAAGA
AGAAAATGGGGGGATTCGAGCCCCGCACAGGTCTCTCAAATTGGATGCATAGCTTGAGTATTCTATAGTG
TCACCTAAATAGCTTGGCGTAATCATGGTCATAGCTGTTTCCTGTGTGAAATTGTTATCCGCTCACAATT
CCACACAACATACGAGCCGGAAGCATAAAGTGTAAAGCCTGGGGTGCCTAATGAGTGAGCTAACTCACAT
TAATTGCGTTGCGCTCACTGCCCGCTTTCCAGTCGGGAAACCTGTCGTGCCAGCTGCATTAATGAATCGG
CCAACGCGCGGGGAGAGGCGGTTTGCGTATTGGGCGCTCTTCCGCTTCCTCGCTCACTGACTCGCTGCGC
TCGGTCGTTCGGCTGCGGCGAGCGGTATCAGCTCACTCAAAGGCGGTAATACGGTTATCCACAGAATCAG
GGGATAACGCAGGAAAGAACATGTGAGCAAAAGGCCAGCAAAAGGCCAGGAACCGTAAAAAGGCCGCGTT
GCTGGCGTTTTTCCATAGGCTCCGCCCCCCTGACGAGCATCACAAAAATCGACGCTCAAGTCAGAGGTGG
CGAAACCCGACAGGACTATAAAGATACCAGGCGTTTCCCCCTGGAAGCTCCCTCGTGCGCTCTCCTGTTC
CGACCCTGCCGCTTACCGGATACCTGTCCGCCTTTCTCCCTTCGGGAAGCGTGGCGCTTTCTCATAGCTC
ACGCTGTAGGTATCTCAGTTCGGTGTAGGTCGTTCGCTCCAAGCTGGGCTGTGTGCACGAACCCCCCGTT
CAGCCCGACCGCTGCGCCTTATCCGGTAACTATCGTCTTGAGTCCAACCCGGTAAGACACGACTTATCGC
CACTGGCAGCAGCCACTGGTAACAGGATTAGCAGAGCGAGGTATGTAGGCGGTGCTACAGAGTTCTTGAA
GTGGTGGCCTAACTACGGCTACACTAGAAGAACAGTATTTGGTATCTGCGCTCTGCTGAAGCCAGTTACC
TTCGGAAAAAGAGTTGGTAGCTCTTGATCCGGCAAACAAACCACCGCTGGTAGCGGTGGTTTTTTTGTTT
GCAAGCAGCAGATTACGCGCAGAAAAAAAGGATCTCAAGAAGATCCTTTGATCTTTTCTACGGGGTCTGA
CGCTCAGTGGAACGAAAACTCACGTTAAGGGATTTTGGTCATGAGATTATCAAAAAGGATCTTCACCTAG
ATCCTTTTAAATTAAAAATGAAGTTTTAAATCAATCTAAAGTATATATGAGTAAACTTGGTCTGACAGTT
ACCAATGCTTAATCAGTGAGGCACCTATCTCAGCGATCTGTCTATTTCGTTCATCCATAGTTGCCTGACT
CCCCGTCGTGTAGATAATTACGATACGGGAGGGCTTACCATCTGGCCCCAGTGCTGCAATGATACCGCGA
GACCCACGCTCACCGGCTCCAGATTTATCAGCAATAAACCAGCCAGCCGGAAGGGCCGAGCGCAGAAGTG
GTCCTGCAACTTTATCCGCCTCCATCCAGTCTATTAATTGTTGCCGGGAAGCTAGAGTAAGTAGTTCGCC
AGTTAATAGTTTGCGCAACGTTGTTGCCATTGCTACAGGCATCGTGGTGTCACGCTCGTCGTTTGGTATG
GCTTCATTCAGCTCCGGTTCCCAACGATCAAGGCGAGTTACATGATCCCCCATGTTGTGCAAAAAAGCGG
TTAGCTCCTTCGGTCCTCCGATCGTTGTCAGAAGTAAGTTGGCCGCAGTGTTATCACTCATGGTTATGGC
AGCACTGCATAATTCTCTTACTGTCATGCCATCCGTAAGATGCTTTTCTGTGACTGGTGAGTACTCAACC
AAGTCATTCTGAGAATAGTGTATGCGGCGACCGAGTTGCTCTTGCCCGGCGTCAATACGGGATAATACCG
CGCCACATAGCAGAACTTTAAAAGTGCTCATCATTGGAAAACGTTCTTCGGGGCGAAAACTCTCAAGGAT
CTTACCGCTGTTGAGATCCAGTTCGATGTAACCCACTCGTGCACCCAACTGATCTTCAGCATCTTTTACT
TTCACCAGCGTTTCTGGGTGAGCAAAAACAGGAAGGCAAAATGCCGCAAAAAAGGGAATAAGGGCGACAC
GGAAATGTTGAATACTCATACTCTTCCTTTTTCAATATTATTGAAGCATTTATCAGGGTTATTGTCTCAT
GAGCGGATACATATTTGAATGTATTTAGAAAAATAAACAAATAGGGGTTCCGCGCACATTTCCCCGAAAA
GTGCCACCTGATGCGGTGTGAAATACCGCACAGATGCGTAAGGAGAAAATACCGCATCAGGAAATTGTAA
GCGTTAATATTTTGTTAAAATTCGCGTTAAATTTTTGTTAAATCAGCTCATTTTTTAACCAATAGGCCGA
AATCGGCAAAATCCCTTATAAATCAAAAGAATAGACCGAGATAGGGT
[37 nt withheld, positions 6278-6314]
AAAGAACGTGGACTCCAACGTCAAAGG
[49 nt withheld, positions 6342-6390]
T
[91 nt withheld, positions 6392-6482]
G
[98 nt withheld, positions 6484-6581]
ACTTAATGCGCCGCTACAGGGCGCGTCCATTCGCCATTCAGGCTGCGCAACTGTTGGGAAGGGCGATCGG
TGCGGGCCTCTTCGCTATTACGCCAGCTGGCGAAAGGGGGATGTGCTGCAAGGCGATTAAGTTGGGTAAC
GCCAGGGTTTTCCCAGTCACGACGTTGTAAAACGACGGCCAGTGAATTGTAATACGACTCACTATA
